>Addgene plasmid #233115 | pUC57KAN-20XMYC | addgene full sequence | sequence record 466699 | Addgene Long Read Sequencing Result
TCGCGCGTTTCGGTGATGACGGTGAAAACCTCTGACACATGCAGCTCCCGGAGACGGTCACAGCTTGTCT
GTAAGCGGATGCCGGGAGCAGACAAGCCCGTCAGGGCGCGTCAGCGGGTGTTGGCGGGTGTCGGGGCTGG
CTTAACTATGCGGCATCAGAGCAGATTGTACTGAGAGTGCACCAGATGCGGTGTGAAATACCGCACAGAT
GCGTAAGGAGAAAATACCGCATCAGGCGCCATTCGCCATTCAGGCTGCGCAACTGTTGGGAAGGGCGATC
GGTGCGGGCCTCTTCGCTATTACGCCAGCTGGCGAAAGGGGGATGTGCTGCAAGGCGATTAAGTTGGGTA
ACGCCAGGGTTTTCCCAGTCACGACGTTGTAAAACGACGGCCAGTGAATTCAAAAGTCATACATACACAA
AAGGACACGCACCCACACAGACCCATCATAGAAACCAATTTGAAATTCTGAATCCTGCTTGACGCTCGTT
AATAAATGCCTGGAGCAGTTTTTAATGATTGCTGAGCTTCTGTCACTCATCCCGTAAAATGTGTTTCCGG
ATTTTTGCAGACTGTGTTCATGAACTGGACGGTCGCCGTGGAGAGCCATGTGGACTCGTCCTTCTTCTGG
GGCTATCTGGTGACGCAGATTCCCGGCGGCTTCATCGCCTCCAAGTTCCCGGCCAACAAGATATTCGGAC
TGTCCATCGTGAGCTCCGCCACGCTGCATCTCTTCGTGCCATTCGCCATGACCCTGATGCACGGTCATGT
GGTGATTTGCGTGAGGGTCCTGCAAGGACTCTTCGAGGTATGTAGCCCAACCAACCTAACAACTTGCCCA
ATTCGATTTTGCCACAGATCAAAGCCGGGGATTACGGCTGCGTGATGTTGCGAAAATGGGGAGGGTTAGA
TTTTGCTTTATGATAAAGCAAATATGTGAAATGGAAACATGTCCTAAGCCCTCAAAGGGATGGGGGTCCT
GGGAGGGCAGGAAAAAATAACAAAAGCATTTATTTTAATGCGATTTCTTTGTGCCAAGGACTGGGAAGTA
TGTCATTTTTCTTCGAATCGGAAGGGAGAGAATGATACTTTGTAAAAAGGATGTTTGTCTATTCGAGTTC
CGAAGTAACTATATTTTAGATATATATTTTTAATTTCACAAAGCACATTTTCTTAAGATACTATAACTGC
ATGAGACTAAGTGCAGAGTTTCATTAAGGAATAACTAATTCCCTAATGAAACTCGCGTCGCGCCACTTCA
ACGCTCGATGGGAGCGTCAGCGTCGCGCCACTTCAACGCTCGATGGGAGCGTCATTGGTGGGCGGGGTAA
CCGTCGAAATCAGTGTTTAGCCCGGGCAGCATTTTTTTCACTGCATTCTAGTTGTGGTTTGTCCAAACTC
ATCAATGTATCTTATCATGTCTGGATCCCAAACTCATCAATGTATCTTATCATGTCTGGATCGAGTTTCA
TTAAGGAATAACTAATTCCCTAATGAAACTCTTGGAATATAGGACAATATCCTAATTGACTTATTTAAAT
AATCCATTCCTGCAGGTGCCGTCCTACGATCCGCAGGGATACCAGCAGCAGGGCTCCGGCGGCTGGCGCG
CCCTTAAGCTCGAGGGCTCCGGCGGCGAACAGAAACTTATCTCAGAGGAGGATCTTGGCTCCGGCGGCGA
GCAAAAACTAATATCGGAGGAAGACCTCGGTTCAGGAGGGGAACAAAAGCTCATTTCTGAAGAGGACCTG
GGATCTGGGGGTGAGCAAAAGCTCATATCGGAAGAAGACCTCGGATCTGGTGGAGAACAGAAACTGATTT
CCGAAGAGGATCTTGGTTCGGGGGGGGTCGAGGGCTCCGGCGGCGAACAGAAACTTATCTCAGAGGAGGA
TCTTGGCTCCGGCGGCGAGCAAAAACTAATATCGGAGGAAGACCTCGGTTCAGGAGGGGAACAAAAGCTC
ATTTCTGAAGAGGACCTGGGATCTGGGGGTGAGCAAAAGCTCATATCGGAAGAAGACCTCGGATCTGGTG
GAGAACAGAAACTGATTTCCGAAGAGGATCTTGGTTCGGGGGGGGTCGAGGGCTCCGGCGGCGAACAGAA
ACTTATCTCAGAGGAGGATCTTGGCTCCGGCGGCGAGCAAAAACTAATATCGGAGGAAGACCTCGGTTCA
GGAGGGGAACAAAAGCTCATTTCTGAAGAGGACCTGGGATCTGGGGGTGAGCAAAAGCTCATATCGGAAG
AAGACCTCGGATCTGGTGGAGAACAGAAACTGATTTCCGAAGAGGATCTTGGTTCGGGGGGGGTCGAGGG
CTCCGGCGGCGAACAGAAACTTATCTCAGAGGAGGATCTTGGCTCCGGCGGCGAGCAAAAACTAATATCG
GAGGAAGACCTCGGTTCAGGAGGGGAACAAAAGCTCATTTCTGAAGAGGACCTGGGATCTGGGGGTGAGC
AAAAGCTCATATCGGAAGAAGACCTCGGATCTGGTGGAGAACAGAAACTGATTTCCGAAGAGGATCTTGG
TTCGGGGGGGGTCGACGGATCCGCGGCCGCATAATGGGTTCGCGATAGGTCACTGATATATATCATAGCT
TTTAGTTGTAGTCGGAAATCGTTTGACGTTTATTGTTTGTTCTCGGTGTGCCGTTAAAGTTTTCCCCCCT
TTTTCTCTCTATTTGTTGAGTTCCATCGATGGACGGATCCGTGGACCTTTCAGAAGTATATAAATATATA
ACTAAAGAGTAACGAATTTGTCAGCGAATAAGGGGATTCCACATGCCACACTAACACAATGAAACTATGT
ACCTAACAGAGAAACTACATATGCATACACAGCAATACCGATAACCACTACCAATACCATTAGCCCACAT
AGACCCAAACTGGCCTAATCGATCTATAAAGCATATATAGTATATACTATTAGGGTCTCGCTTACGCGAA
TTTCTATTTACAAGCTCCGAAATCGAAACTGCAACACAAGATAGGGAAAGAACTGGAAATATATACTCAA
CACTTGTGTATATCATAAATCACATAATCCACACAAAGCCTATGATAATTATATTTATATCGGTATAATC
GTATATACATATATAGCCAAAGATTGTTGTTGAACTGCGAACTGCAAGTTTTATTACCGTTGATGATATT
ATCTTCTGTGTAAAGAGAACATTTTAATCAAACCCAAGCAATTGTTGATGTTCGGCACGAATGATAACCA
TAAAAAGAACTAGCTAATCAAAAGTCATATGAATACTCTGTTAACTAATTACTGTTTATGTTTGTTGATA
TTATTTAATTCATTGATATTAATGCACCGTATGCTTTTGTGTTTAACTAACATGAGCAAGGCATGATGTA
GGTACTAAAAATAATACTTAAGTAGATAGCCGTAGAAGCTTGGCTCGATCGAGCATGGTCATAGCTGTTT
CCTGTGTGAAATTGTTATCCGCTCACAATTCCACACAACATACGAGCCGGAAGCATAAAGTGTAAAGCCT
GGGGTGCCTAATGAGTGAGCTAACTCACATTAATTGCGTTGCGCTCACTGCCCGCTTTCCAGTCGGGAAA
CCTGTCGTGCCAGCTGCATTAATGAATCGGCCAACGCGCGGGGAGAGGCGGTTTGCGTATTGGGCGCTCT
TCCGCTTCCTCGCTCACTGACTCGCTGCGCTCGGTCGTTCGGCTGCGGCGAGCGGTATCAGCTCACTCAA
AGGCGGTAATACGGTTATCCACAGAATCAGGGGATAACGCAGGAAAGAACATGTGAGCAAAAGGCCAGCA
AAAGGCCAGGAACCGTAAAAAGGCCGCGTTGCTGGCGTTTTTCCATAGGCTCCGCCCCCCTGACGAGCAT
CACAAAAATCGACGCTCAAGTCAGAGGTGGCGAAACCCGACAGGACTATAAAGATACCAGGCGTTTCCCC
CTGGAAGCTCCCTCGTGCGCTCTCCTGTTCCGACCCTGCCGCTTACCGGATACCTGTCCGCCTTTCTCCC
TTCGGGAAGCGTGGCGCTTTCTCATAGCTCACGCTGTAGGTATCTCAGTTCGGTGTAGGTCGTTCGCTCC
AAGCTGGGCTGTGTGCACGAACCCCCCGTTCAGCCCGACCGCTGCGCCTTATCCGGTAACTATCGTCTTG
AGTCCAACCCGGTAAGACACGACTTATCGCCACTGGCAGCAGCCACTGGTAACAGGATTAGCAGAGCGAG
GTATGTAGGCGGTGCTACAGAGTTCTTGAAGTGGTGGCCTAACTACGGCTACACTAGAAGAACAGTATTT
GGTATCTGCGCTCTGCTGAAGCCAGTTACCTTCGGAAAAAGAGTTGGTAGCTCTTGATCCGGCAAACAAA
CCACCGCTGGTAGCGGTGGTTTTTTTGTTTGCAAGCAGCAGATTACGCGCAGAAAAAAAGGATCTCAAGA
AGATCCTTTGATCTTTTCTACGGGGTCTGACGCTCAGTGGAACGAAAACTCACGTTAAGGGATTTTGGTC
ATGAGATTATCAAAAAGGATCTTCACCTAGATCCTTTTAAATTAAAAATGAAGTTTTAAATCAATCTAAA
GTATATATGAGTAAACTTGGTCTGACAGTTAGAAAAACTCATCGAGCATCAAATGAAACTGCAATTTATT
CATATCAGGATTATCAATACCATATTTTTGAAAAAGCCGTTTCTGTAATGAAGGAGAAAACTCACCGAGG
CAGTTCCATAGGATGGCAAGATCCTGGTATCGGTCTGCGATTCCGACTCGTCCAACATCAATACAACCTA
TTAATTTCCCCTCGTCAAAAATAAGGTTATCAAGTGAGAAATCACCATGAGTGACGACTGAATCCGGTGA
GAATGGCAAAAGTTTATGCATTTCTTTCCAGACTTGTTCAACAGGCCAGCCATTACGCTCGTCATCAAAA
TCACTCGCATCAACCAAACCGTTATTCATTCGTGATTGCGCCTGAGCGAGACGAAATACGCGATCGCTGT
TAAAAGGACAATTACAAACAGGAATCGAATGCAACCGGCGCAGGAACACTGCCAGCGCATCAACAATATT
TTCACCTGAATCAGGATATTCTTCTAATACCTGGAATGCTGTTTTCCCAGGGATCGCAGTGGTGAGTAAC
CATGCATCATCAGGAGTACGGATAAAATGCTTGATGGTCGGAAGAGGCATAAATTCCGTCAGCCAGTTTA
GTCTGACCATCTCATCTGTAACATCATTGGCAACGCTACCTTTGCCATGTTTCAGAAACAACTCTGGCGC
ATCGGGCTTCCCATACAATCGATAGATTGTCGCACCTGATTGCCCGACATTATCGCGAGCCCATTTATAC
CCATATAAATCAGCATCCATGTTGGAATTTAATCGCGGCCTAGAGCAAGACGTTTCCCGTTGAATATGGC
TCATACTCTTCCTTTTTCAATATTATTGAAGCATTTATCAGGGTTATTGTCTCATGAGCGGATACATATT
TGAATGTATTTAGAAAAATAAACAAATAGGGGTTCCGCGCACATTTCCCCGAAAAGTGCCACCTGACGTC
TAAGAAACCATTATTATCATGACATTAACCTATAAAAATAAGCGTATCACGAGGCCCTTTCGTC
Features (pLannotate 1.2.2; 17 found; start..end, strand, type, name):
    137..236     +  misc_feature   bom (fragment): basis of mobility region from pBR322
    242..399     -  CDS            lacZα (fragment): LacZα fragment of β-galactosidase; lacZ fragment
    565..807     +  CDS            Slc17a8 (fragment): VGLU3_RAT - Also known as Vglut3. Experimental evidence at protein level: Swiss-Prot protein existence level 1. Mediates the uptake of glutamate into synaptic vesicles at presynaptic nerve terminals of excitatory neural cells. May also mediate the transport of inorganic phosphate. From Rattus norvegicus (Rat).
   1358..1427    +  polyA_signal   SV40 poly(A) signal (fragment): SV40 polyadenylation signal
   1428..1462    +  polyA_signal   SV40 poly(A) signal (fragment): SV40 polyadenylation signal
   1724..1747    +  CDS            Myc (fragment): Myc (human c-Myc proto-oncogene) epitope tag
   1952..1975    +  CDS            Myc (fragment): Myc (human c-Myc proto-oncogene) epitope tag
   2180..2203    +  CDS            Myc (fragment): Myc (human c-Myc proto-oncogene) epitope tag
   2408..2431    +  CDS            Myc (fragment): Myc (human c-Myc proto-oncogene) epitope tag
   3442..3458    -  protein_bind   lac operator: The lac repressor binds to the lac operator to inhibit transcription in E. coli. This inhibition can be relieved by adding lactose or isopropyl-β-D-thiogalactopyranoside (IPTG). lac repressor encoded by lacI
   3466..3496    -  promoter       lac promoter: promoter for the E. coli lac operon
   3511..3532    -  protein_bind   CAP binding site: CAP binding activates transcription in the presence of cAMP. E. coli catabolite activator protein
   3545..3637    -  CDS            lacI (fragment): lac repressor; lacI; The lac repressor binds to the lac operator to inhibit transcription in E. coli. This inhibition can be relieved by adding lactose or isopropyl-β-D-thiogalactopyranoside (IPTG).
   3820..4408    -  rep_origin     ori: high-copy-number ColE1/pMB1/pBR322/pUC origin of replication
   4579..5394    -  CDS            KanR: aminoglycoside phosphotransferase; aph(3')-Ia; confers resistance to kanamycin in bacteria or G418 (Geneticin®) in eukaryotes
   5395..5499    -  promoter       AmpR promoter: bla
   5594..35      +  CDS            rop (fragment) (across the origin): Rop protein, which maintains plasmids at low copy number; rop
