[The description below was written by a language model from this plasmid's Addgene catalogue record and pLannotate feature annotations shown in this document.]
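Description:
pUC57KAN-20XMYC is a bacterial cloning plasmid built on the pUC57KAN backbone that stores a synthetic multimer of the MYC epitope tag, described in the record as a 20X array. It is propagated in E. coli from a high-copy ColE1/pUC-type origin and selected with kanamycin through an aph(3')-Ia (KanR) gene, which is annotated as lying immediately downstream of an AmpR (bla) promoter. The usual pUC cloning-site remnants are present: a lac promoter with its operator and CAP binding site on one side of the insert region and a lacZα fragment on the other, along with small fragments of lacI, bom and rop carried over from the parental backbone. The vector type is listed as unspecified, and no eukaryotic promoter is annotated, so the plasmid appears to be a source or donor of the tag cassette rather than an expression construct in its own right.

The feature table of the 5,594 nt long-read sequence is only partly informative about the insert. Automated annotation picked up just four Myc epitope fragments, evenly spaced about 228 nt apart; the remaining copies of the stated 20X array are not annotated, possibly because varied codon usage evades detection, though the record does not say so. Upstream of these hits the annotation also shows a short fragment with similarity to the rat vesicular glutamate transporter Slc17a8 (VGLUT3) and two adjacent fragments of an SV40 polyadenylation signal. The catalogue entry does not mention or explain these elements, so their role is unclear. The insert was cloned by restriction enzymes, with the sites unrecorded. The likely use is as a template for adding a highly multimerised MYC tag to proteins of interest for sensitive antibody detection.
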