Addgene plasmid #233115: pUC57KAN-20XMYC
Purpose: 20X MYC tag multimer
Depositing lab: Steve Stowers. Depositing organization: Montana State University.
Backbone
  Vector backbone: pUC57KAN
  Vector type: Unspecified
Growth in bacteria
  Bacterial resistance: Kanamycin, 50 μg/mL
  Growth temperature: 37°C
  Growth strain: DH5alpha
  Copy number: High Copy
Gene/Insert
  Gene/Insert name: MYC tag
  Species: Synthetic
  Mutation: None
  Cloning method: Restriction Enzyme; 5′ cloning site Unknown (unknown if destroyed)
Terms and licenses: Academic/Nonprofit Terms; Industry Terms: Not Available to Industry
How to cite: pUC57KAN-20XMYC was a gift from Steve Stowers (Addgene plasmid # 233115 ; http://n2t.net/addgene:233115 ; RRID:Addgene_233115)
